Addgene plasmid #109177: pGS-BacA-21232
Purpose: (Empty Backbone) Plasmid for expression of C-terminally CBP-3xFLAG-ProteinA-tagged proteins under the control of a polh promoter in baculovirus/insect cell systems
Depositing lab: Monika Golas. Depositing organization: Aarhus University. Publication: Modulating the Expression Strength of the Baculovirus/Insect Cell Expression System: A Toolbox Applied to the Human Tumor Suppressor SMARCB1/SNF5. Golas MM, Jayaprakash S, Le LTM, Zhao Z, Heras Huertas V, Jensen IS, Yuan J, Sander B. Mol Biotechnol. 2018 Nov;60(11):820-832. doi: 10.1007/s12033-018-0107-2. PubMed 30178299.
Backbone
  Vector backbone: pACEBac1
  Backbone manufacturer: Geneva Biotech
  Vector type: Insect Expression
  Promoter: polyhedrin
  Tag / fusion protein: CBP-3xFLAG-ProteinA (C terminal on backbone)
Growth in bacteria
  Bacterial resistance: Gentamicin, 10 μg/mL
  Growth temperature: 37°C
  Growth strain: DH5alpha
  Copy number: Unknown
Gene/Insert
  Cloning method: Unknown
  Sequencing primers: 5′ polh; 3′ SV40_rev
Terms and licenses: Academic/Nonprofit Terms; Industry Terms: Not Available to Industry
How to cite: pGS-BacA-21232 was a gift from Monika Golas (Addgene plasmid # 109177 ; http://n2t.net/addgene:109177 ; RRID:Addgene_109177)
