[The description below was written by a language model from this plasmid's Addgene catalogue record and pLannotate feature annotations shown in this document.]
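Description:
pGS-BacA-21232 is an empty insect-cell expression backbone derived from pACEBac1. It is designed to produce recombinant proteins carrying a C-terminal CBP-3xFLAG-Protein A tag in the baculovirus/insect cell system. The sequenced plasmid is 3,563 nt. It replicates in E. coli from a high-copy ColE1/pUC-type origin and is selected with gentamicin through the aacC1 acetyltransferase gene, which is driven by a class 1 integron Pc promoter.

The expression cassette and the gentamicin marker lie between the Tn7R and Tn7L ends of a mini-Tn7 element. This arrangement allows the cassette to be transposed into a Tn7 attachment site on a baculoviral bacmid to generate recombinant virus. A single loxP site upstream of the cassette is a standard pACEBac1 feature that permits Cre-mediated fusion with compatible donor plasmids for multigene assemblies.

Expression is controlled by the very late polyhedrin (polh) promoter of Autographa californica nucleopolyhedrovirus and terminated by an SV40 polyadenylation signal. Between them sits the tag module. A short segment annotated as a MYLK2 fragment most likely represents the calmodulin-binding peptide, which derives from myosin light chain kinase. It is followed by 3xFLAG with an enterokinase site and two IgG-binding units of Staphylococcus aureus protein A. A gene of interest cloned in frame upstream of this module would gain handles for calmodulin, anti-FLAG and IgG affinity capture, suiting it to tandem purification and detection.

The small large T antigen and SET1 fragments in the annotation are probably incidental matches within the SV40 terminator region and adjacent backbone sequence. The record does not state the cloning method. The associated publication describes a toolbox of vectors for modulating expression strength in the baculovirus/insect cell system.
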