Features (pLannotate 1.2.2; 14 found; start..end, strand, type, name):
    190..778     +  rep_origin     ori: high-copy-number ColE1/pMB1/pBR322/pUC origin of replication
    913..1136    -  mobile_element Tn7R: mini-Tn7 element (right end of the Tn7 transposon) Tn7
   1203..1736    -  CDS            GmR: gentamycin acetyltransferase; aacC1; confers resistance to gentamycin
   1925..1953    -  promoter       Pc promoter: intI1 (promoter lies within the coding sequence); class 1 integron promoter
   2024..2057    +  protein_bind   loxP: Cre-mediated recombination occurs in the 8-bp core sequence (GCATACAT). Cre recombinase
   2134..2225    +  promoter       polyhedrin promoter: polh from Autographa californica; promoter for the baculovirus polyhedrin gene
   2351..2440    +  CDS            MYLK2 (fragment): MYLK2_HUMAN - Experimental evidence at protein level: Swiss-Prot protein existence level 1. Implicated in the level of global muscle contraction and cardiac function. Phosphorylates a specific serine in the N-terminus of a myosin light chain. From Homo sapiens (Human).
   2444..2509    +  CDS            3xFLAG: three tandem FLAG® epitope tags, followed by an enterokinase cleavage site
   2597..2770    +  CDS            ProtA: IgG-binding unit of Staphylococcus aureus protein A
   2774..2944    +  CDS            ProtA: IgG-binding unit of Staphylococcus aureus protein A
   3037..3120    +  CDS            large T antigen (fragment): large T antigen from SV40 (simian virus 40)
   3143..3277    +  polyA_signal   SV40 poly(A) signal: SV40 polyadenylation signal
   3306..3355    +  CDS            SET1 (fragment): solubility-enhancement tag derived from T7 phage gene 10B
   3398..3563    -  mobile_element Tn7L: mini-Tn7 element (left end of the Tn7 transposon) Tn7
>Addgene plasmid #109177 | pGS-BacA-21232 | addgene full sequence | sequence record 232906 | Addgene NGS Result
ACCGGTTGACTTGGGTCAACTGTCAGACCAAGTTTACTCATATATACTTTAGATTGATTTAAAACTTCAT
TTTTAATTTAAAAGGATCTAGGTGAAGATCCTTTTTGATAATCTCATGACCAAAATCCCTTAACGTGAGT
TTTCGTTCCACTGAGCGTCAGACCCCGTAGAAAAGATCAAAGGATCTTCTTGAGATCCTTTTTTTCTGCG
CGTAATCTGCTGCTTGCAAACAAAAAAACCACCGCTACCAGCGGTGGTTTGTTTGCCGGATCAAGAGCTA
CCAACTCTTTTTCCGAAGGTAACTGGCTTCAGCAGAGCGCAGATACCAAATACTGTTCTTCTAGTGTAGC
CGTAGTTAGGCCACCACTTCAAGAACTCTGTAGCACCGCCTACATACCTCGCTCTGCTAATCCTGTTACC
AGTGGCTGCTGCCAGTGGCGATAAGTCGTGTCTTACCGGGTTGGACTCAAGACGATAGTTACCGGATAAG
GCGCAGCGGTCGGGCTGAACGGGGGGTTCGTGCACACAGCCCAGCTTGGAGCGAACGACCTACACCGAAC
TGAGATACCTACAGCGTGAGCTATGAGAAAGCGCCACGCTTCCCGAAGGGAGAAAGGCGGACAGGTATCC
GGTAAGCGGCAGGGTCGGAACAGGAGAGCGCACGAGGGAGCTTCCAGGGGGAAACGCCTGGTATCTTTAT
AGTCCTGTCGGGTTTCGCCACCTCTGACTTGAGCGTCGATTTTTGTGATGCTCGTCAGGGGGGCGGAGCC
TATGGAAAAACGCCAGCAACGCGGCCTTTTTACGGTTCCTGGCCTTTTGCTGGCCTTTTGCTCACATGTT
CTTTCCTGCGTTATCCCCTGATTGACTTGGGTCGCTCTTCCTGTGGATGCGCAGATGCCCTGCGTAAGCG
GGTGTGGGCGGACAATAAAGTCTTAAACTGAACAAAATAGATCTAAACTATGACAATAAAGTCTTAAACT
AGACAGAATAGTTGTAAACTGAAATCAGTCCAGTTATGCTGTGAAAAAGCATACTGGACTTTTGTTATGG
CTAAAGCAAACTCTTCATTTTCTGAAGTGCAAATTGCCCGTCGTATTAAAGAGGGGCGTGGCCAAGGGCA
TGTAAAGACTATATTCGCGGCGTTGTGACAATTTACCGAACAACTCCGCGGCCGGGAAGCCGATCTCGGC
TTGAACGAATTGTTAGGTGGCGGTACTTGGGTCGATATCAAAGTGCATCACTTCTTCCCGTATGCCCAAC
TTTGTATAGAGAGCCACTGCGGGATCGTCACCGTAATCTGCTTGCACGTAGATCACATAAGCACCAAGCG
CGTTGGCCTCATGCTTGAGGAGATTGATGAGCGCGGTGGCAATGCCCTGCCTCCGGTGCTCGCCGGAGAC
TGCGAGATCATAGATATAGATCTCACTACGCGGCTGCTCAAACTTGGGCAGAACGTAAGCCGCGAGAGCG
CCAACAACCGCTTCTTGGTCGAAGGCAGCAAGCGCGATGAATGTCTTACTACGGAGCAAGTTCCCGAGGT
AATCGGAGTCCGGCTGATGTTGGGAGTAGGTGGCTACGTCTCCGAACTCACGACCGAAAAGATCAAGAGC
AGCCCGCATGGATTTGACTTGGTCAGGGCCGAGCCTACATGTGCGAATGATGCCCATACTTGAGCCACCT
AACTTTGTTTTAGGGCGACTGCCCTGCTGCGTAACATCGTTGCTGCTGCGTAACATCGTTGCTGCTCCAT
AACATCAAACATCGACCCACGGCGTAACGCGCTTGCTGCTTGGATGCCCGAGGCATAGACTGTACAAAAA
AACAGTCATAACAAGCCATGAAAACCGCCACTGCGCCGTTACCACCGCTGCGTTCGGTCAAGGTTCTGGA
CCAGTTGCGTGAGCGCATACGCTACTTGCATTACAGTTTACGAACCGAACAGGCTTATGTCAACTGGGTT
CGTGCCTTCATCCGTTTCCACGGTGTGCGTCACCCGGCAACCTTGGGCAGCAGCGAAGTCGCCATAACTT
CGTATAGCATACATTATACGAAGTTATCTGTAACTATAACGGTCCTAAGGTAGCGAGTTTAAACACTAGT
ATCGATTCGCGACCTACTCCGGAATATTAATAGATCATGGAGATAATTAAAATGATAACCATCTCGCAAA
TAAATAAGTATTTTACTGTTTTCGTAACAGTTTTGTAATAAAAAAACCTATAAATATTCCGGATTATTCA
TACCGTCCCACCATCGGGCGCGGATCCGTCACGGTCGACGTAACGGGTACCCGTAGTTAATTACGGCGCG
CCGTAACGACGTCCCTGTACTCGAGGGTTCTGGTTCTGGTAAAAGAAGATGGAAGAAGAATTTTATTGCT
GTTTCTGCTGCTAATAGATTTAAGAAAATTTCTTCTTCTGGTGCTTTGTCTGCTTCTGGTTCTGACTACA
AAGACCATGACGGTGATTATAAAGATCATGACATCGATTACAAGGATGACGATGACAAGGATTATGATAT
TCCAACTACTGCTAGCGAGAATTTGTATTTTCAGGGTGAGCTCAAAACCGCGGCTCTTGCGCAACACGAT
GAAGCCGTGGACAACAAATTCAACAAAGAACAACAAAACGCGTTCTATGAGATCTTACATTTACCTAACT
TAAACGAAGAACAACGAAACGCCTTCATCCAAAGTTTAAAAGATGACCCAAGCCAAAGCGCTAACCTTTT
AGCAGAAGCTAAAAAGCTAAATGATGCTCAGGCGCCGAAAGTAGACAACAAATTCAACAAAGAACAACAA
AACGCGTTCTATGAGATCTTACATTTACCTAACTTAAACGAAGAACAACGAAACGCCTTCATCCAAAGTT
TAAAAGATGACCCAAGCCAAAGCGCTAACCTTTTAGCAGAAGCTAAAAAGCTAAATGGTGCTCAGGCGCC
GAAAGTAGACGCGAATTCCGCGGGGAAGTCAACCTGAGCGGCCGCTTTCGAATCTAGAGCCTGCAGTCTC
GACAAGCTTGTCGAGAAGTACTAGAGGATCATAATCAGCCATACCACATTTGTAGAGGTTTTACTTGCTT
TAAAAAACCTCCCACACCTCCCCCTGAACCTGAAACATAAAATGAATGCAATTGTTGTTGTTAACTTGTT
TATTGCAGCTTATAATGGTTACAAATAAAGCAATAGCATCACAAATTTCACAAATAAAGCATTTTTTTCA
CTGCATTCTAGTTGTGGTTTGTCCAAACTCATCAATGTATCTTATCATGTCTGGATCTGATCACTGCTTG
AGCCTAGAAGATCCGGCTGCTAACAAAGCCCGAAAGGAAGCTGAGTTGGCTGCTGCCACCGCTGAGCAAT
AACTATCATAACCCCTAGGGTATACCCATCTAATTGGAACCAGATAAGTGAAATCTAGTTCCAAACTATT
TTGTCATTTTTAATTTTCGTATTAGCTTACGACGCTACACCCAGTTCCCATCTATTTTGTCACTCTTCCC
TAAATAATCCTTAAAAACTCCATTTCCACCCCTCCCAGTTCCCAACTATTTTGTCCGCCCACA
